>Addgene plasmid #225302 | pXD80ENSF7-DadhA(cHis8)BC-DadRS-Accs(ElA2) | addgene full sequence | sequence record 463814 | Addgene NGS Result
GGCGGGCTGGCCGGCCTTCTAAAACAATTCATCCAGTAAAATATAATATTTTATTTTCTCCCAATCAGGC
TTGATCCCCAGTAAGTCAAAAAATAGCTCGACATACTGTTCTTCCCCGATATCCTCCCTGATCGACCGGA
CGCAGAAGGCAATGTCATACCACTTGTCCGCCCTGCCGCTTCTCCCAAGATCAATAAAGCCACTTACTTT
GCCATCTTTCACAAAGATGTTGCTGTCTCCCAGGTCGCCGTGGGAAAAGACAAGTTCCTCTTCGGGCTTT
TCCGTCTTTAAAAAATCATACAGCTCGCGCGGATCTTTAAATGGAGTGTCTTCTTCCCAGTTTTCGCAAT
CCACATCGGCCAGATCGTTATTCAGTAAGTAATCCAATTCGGCTAAGCGGCTGTCTAAGCTATTCGTATA
GGGACAATCCGATATGTCGATGGAGTGAAAGAGCCTGATGCACTCCGCATACAGCTCGATAATCTTTTCA
GGGCTTTGTTCATCTTCATACTCTTCCGAGCAAAGGACGCCATCGGCCTCACTCATGAGCAGATTGCTCC
AGCCATCATGCCGTTCAAAGTGCAGGACCTTTGGAACAGGCAGCTTTCCTTCCAGCCATAGCATCATGTC
CTTTTCCCGTTCCACATCATAGGTGGTCCCTTTATACCGGCTGTCCGTCATTTTTAAATATAGGTTTTCA
TTTTCTCCCACCAGCTTATATACCTTAGCAGGAGACATTCCTTCCGTATCTTTTACGCAGCGGTATTTTT
CGATCAGTTTTTTCAATTCCGGTGATATTCTCATTTTAGCCATGATGTTTAACTTTGTTTTAGGGCGACT
GCCCTGCTGCGTAACATCGTTGCTGCTCCATAACATCAAACATCGACCCACGGCGTAACGCGCTTGCTGC
TTGGATGCCCGAGGCATAGACTGTACCCCAAAAAAACAGTCATAACAAGCCATGAAAACCGCCACTGCGC
CGTTACCACCGCTGCGTTCGGTCAAGGTTCTGGACCAGTTGCGTGAGCGCATACGCTACTTGCATTACAG
CTTACGAACCGAACAGGCTTATGTCCACTGGGTTCGTGCCTTCATCCGTTTCCACGGTGTGCGTCACCCG
GCAACCTTGGGCAGCAGCGAAGTCGAGGCATTTCTGTCCTGGCTGGCGAACGAGCGCAAGGTTTCGGTCT
CCACGCATTCGAAACCGGTATCCCGCCGCCGCCGCCGGATACCGGTTTCGAATTGAGATTGCCACCTGAC
GTCTAAGAAACCATTATTATCATGACATTAACCTATAAAAATAGGCGTATCACGAGGCCCTTTCGTCTTC
AAGGCGAAAAAACCCCGCCGAAGCGGGGTTTTTTGCGAAATATAATGACCCTCTTGATAACCCAAGAGGG
CATTTTTTAGGAACGGTTATTTGATTATTAATCCGGCGGCAACTGAAACGATTCGGATCCTGTATTACTA
TTCTGAATTCGCGGCCGCTTCTAGATTTAGTACATCAGGACCACTGGGTAGCCCAGCTGGTAGATCAGCA
CGCGAAACATCACGGAGGTGGCCAGCGCGCCGATGGCGGCGACGACCATGAGCGTCTTGGAGGCGCCCAC
CTTCTTCTTCGCCACGAAGGCGCAGGCCGCAGCCACGATCACGGAGACGATGGAGCCCCAGAACATGGGC
GCTCCCGCGCCGGACACCATGACGGTCATCAGGCTGTCGACGTGCGTGGGGGCCGTGGTCATCGATGTCG
GGTCGGCGTAGTAGCCGAATTGCGCGATCTTCGCCATGGCGCAGGCGATGACGAACACCACGTCGGCCAC
GATCTGCACGAGGGCCGCGATGAACGTCAGCTGGATGCCCGTCGCCTCGACGGCCTCGTCCTTCTTCAGG
ATGGAGATCAGCCAGACGGCCGCGGCGCCCAGGAGGCACGCGTTGCCCAGATAGAACGCCACGAGCGCCA
GGCCCCACGCGGGACGGGCCGGCATGAGGTAGGAGTGCGCGGTGGCGACCATCATGAGCACGGCAACCGC
GAGGGTCGCCCAGGCCAGCGCCTTGGGAACGGGCTTGCCGCCTCGAAGGACCACGAACCATGCGACGATG
ACGATGGCCAGCGCCACGCATCCGATGAGCTCCTGGGTGATGCCCGACGTGATGTGCCCGAAGCCGTTGA
AGATGCGCTCCCAGTGCTCGAGGTGCAGGAAGGCTCCGATGCCGCCTACCACCAGCGAGACGGCGGACGT
GATGAGCGCGGTCATCTGCAGGTTCCTGCCCTGGCCCTTGAGCGCCAGGATGGACATGCCGCCCAGCGTG
CCGCAGGTCAAGCATACGAACAGCGTGAAGATGACGAGAGGCCACTGCGTTTCCATTACTCATCACCTCC
TTCCCAGTGATGGTCGCGTAGGATGTAGGAGTACGACGGCTTGTTGCCCACGTCGGGCAGCTTGTGCACG
TCGGCGTCGGTGAACGGCTCCAGGAACTCCACCATCTTGCGGCGCTTGCCCAGCGGGTCCTCGGAGCCCT
CGAACGACTCGTAGCCGGCCTCGGTGTCGCCGATCCAGCGGGCGTTGCCGCCGCACTGGCTGACGCACTG
GGGCAGCTCGCCCTGCGACAGCTTCTGCTCGCACAGCGTGCACTTCTCGACGACCTTCTCCTCCTCGTTG
AGGTAGCGGACGCCGTAGGGGCAGGCCATGACGCAGAACTGGCAGCCGATGCACTTCTCCTTGTCGATCT
GGATGGAGCCGTCCTCGGCCACGTGCGACGCCTCGGTGGGGCACACCTTCACGCACTCGGGGTTCTCGCA
GTGCTGGCAGCTGATGGGCAGGAAGTACATGTACACGTCGGGGTACTGCCCTGATCCGCCCGGGATGGGG
TTCGGCCCCACGCGCACCACTTTGTTCCAGTAGCTGCCGATGGGCACGTTGTTGACCGCCTTGCAGGCGA
CCGAGCACGCCAGGCAGCCCACGCACCGGTTGAGGTCGGTGATGATAGCCTTCGTCATGGTTCAGTGATG
GTGATGGTGATGGTGATGCTCGAGTGCGGCCTCCCTCCCTTCGTAGGTAGGCAGCCATTCCTTCAGACGG
GGGTCGTCGGAGGTATGGATGATGGGCGTGCCGGTGGAGTCGCACGGCACGGGGTTGTTGAACGGCGAGT
TCTCGGGCGTGGCCTTGTAGATCTTCACCTGGTAGGCGCGCAGGTTGGACGTGCCGGAGTGCGGGTCCTG
GGCGTAGTGGTCGATCAGCTGGTTCACCTGGGAGAACTGCCAGCCGTGGCCGGCGTCCTTCACCTCGGGG
TACCACCACGTGTGCTCGAGGTTGATGACGTCTTCCTTCACGCCGTAGTACAGGTCAGCCACTTCGCGGA
TCTTGCCCCACTCGGTTTCGATCCACACCCAGTCGCCCTGCTCGATGCCGTACTCGGCGGCCGTCTTCGG
GTTGATCTCCACGCGCGGCACGGGCCACAGCTCGCGGCACCAGGGAAGCTGGCGATGCTCGGAGTGGAAG
TACACCGGGATGCGACGGCCGGTGGTGGCGGTCAGCGGGTACTCCTTGATGCGGTCGCCGTCCTTCGGGC
CGTGAGGCGGCTCGGTGTAGGTGGGAAGCCTCCACTCGGGATGGTCGGGATGGTGCGATTCCATGACGGT
GGACCAGATCTCCTGCTTCATCGTCGGGGTGAACCAGCCCGGCTTCCAGTCGCCGATGCCCTTGCCGGCC
GTGTAGTCGAGGCGGCCCCACACGCGGTCGCGTGCGCGCATCGCGCCGGTCTGGTAGCGGCGGTACGTGC
CCCAGTTGCGCGGCTCGATGTCCTTCGCCTGCCACCAGCCGTGCTCCTGGAAGGCCTTGACGTACTCGTC
CCACGTCTTGTACTTGGGCGTGACCTCGGCCATCGGAACGCCGTGGCGCTCGAACGTGGGCTTGCCGTTC
TCGACGTGCCACGTGGTGTAGGTCAGCTCGTCGTCGGTGAGCAGCTTGATGGAGTCGTCCAGCTGCCAGT
TGATGTCGGGCCACTCGTTGCCCGGCTCGTCGGTCCACTTCCAGTTCATGCGGCGGGCGAGGTCCATGAC
GATCTCGGGATCGTACTTGGCTTCCGCGGGCGGCTGCACGCACTTGACCGTGGCGCCCATGGCGCCGGCG
GAACCTTGGCTGGCGCGCGGCGAGTTGAGCTCGATCCAATGGGCCACCGGCAGGATGATGTCGGCGGTGT
CGTTCTGCGGCGTGTGCCACAGGTTGAGGTCCACGTAGAAGTCAAGCGAGCACAGGGCCTCCCAGGCGCG
CGTGGTGTTCGTCTGGCTCATGAAGTTGCCGGACTCGTTCCAGAGGGCGCGCACCGGGTAGGGGTCGCCC
GTGATGACGGCGTCCCACAGCGAATGGCTGTCGCACCAGTACTGCCACCAGCCCAGAAGCGGGAACTTGT
CGATGCCGATCTGCTTGCGGTTGACTTCCTCCGGCGGGGTGGTGGCGCCGGGGGCCCAGGCGCTGAAGCC
CTGGAGGTCGCCGTCGATGGGGACGATGGTCGGGCCGCGGTTGCCGCCCGGGGTGTCCATGTTGCCGGTG
ATGCCCACGAGGTTGTCGAAGGCGCGGCAGTTCTGGATGGCGCTGCAGAAGTGCTCGACCGCCAGCATGT
ACTGGATGCCGCCGTTGCCGTAGCCGGTGGACGGGTCGATGCGCGTGCCGTAGGCCGTGGCCGCCGCCTC
GATCTCGGAGGCGGGGATGCCGGTGATCTCGGCCGCCACCTCGGGCTTGTACTCGGCGGCGCGGGCCTTG
TAGTGCTCCCACACCGGCTTGACCTTCACGGTCTTGCCGTCCTTCAGCGTGATCTCGAACTCGCCTTCCA
GCGCGGGGTCGATGGCGGGGTCGAACGGCATGGGATCGGGCAGCCAGCCCTGCGTCTGGCCCGGCAGCAG
GTTGTCCTGCGCGGCCTCGCGGCCTTGGCGCGCCTTCTCGGAGTCGTAGTTCTCGCCCTCCCAGAAGCCG
CCGGTCTCGTCGATGACGCCTTCCTGGTCGGCGTTGAACCAGGTGAACGCGCCGTACTCGTGCTCGACGC
CCTCGGCCTTCAGCTTCTCCCAGTTGTTGTCGTACACGAGGAACTTATAGGGGCTGCCGCCCTCCTTGAT
GTCGCTTTCCTTGAGCAGCGCGGTTTTCACGTCCCAGTAGGAACCGTCGGTGCGCACGGTGGGGAAGCCG
GAGGGCTCCATGTCCTCGCACACGAGGAACGGGGCGTTCGTCCACTTCTTCACGTACAGCTCGTCGTAGA
GCTTCTTCTCGATGATGACGTTCGTCCAGGCCAGGGCCAGGGCGCCGTCGGTGCCGGGGCGCAGGTGCTG
CCAGTAGTCGGCTTCCTTGCCCATGTTGGCCATGCGGGGGTCGACGCTGATGTGCACGTCGGCGCGCGAT
GCCACGTCCACCGTGGTGCGGCAGGAGTCGTCGTAGTTGGACAGCTCGGACGCGCCGCCCCACTGCACGT
ACACTTTCGGGCGCGTGATGGTTTCCATCCACGACATGGCGAACTGCGACACCATGGTGGTGGCGAAGTG
GCGCGGGCCCTTGCAGATCTGCCAGGCCTCAACGTTGTTCGGCGTTTCCAGCATGTTCTTCAGGATGGAC
TCCGAGTGCATGCACCAGATGCGCGACGTGCCCACCTGGCAGGCGATGGCCTCGCCGCCGTGCTTCGCCT
TGATGTCCATGAAGTTGTCCACGATGGACTGCATGGCCTCGTCCCACGAGATGCGCTGCCAGCCGGGCTC
CTCGCCCTTCGGGTTCGTGCGCTTCATGGGATAGTGCAGACGGTCGGGGTGGTACGCCGCCTGGATGGAC
GACTGCGACTTCGTGCAGCAGTTGCCCATGGACTGGAACGCTCCCTCGTCGCCCTCGACGCGTATGGCCC
GCCCGTTCTGGACGATGACCTTGACGCCGCACTCCATCTTGCCGCAGCCGCGGCAGCACGTTTTCACGGC
CACGGTGTCGTTGCCGGACACGCTGCTGTACGTCTCTTCGGCCAGCGCGGTGTGCGTCGAAGCGCCGAAC
GCCGCGGCTGCCGCACCGGTGATGGCGGCGGTCTTGACGAACGTGCGTCGTGACATGGTCAGGTTACCCA
TACTCCTCCTCCTTCTTTCTCCTCGTTCTCGTCTTGCTCGTCTTCGTTCGTGCGATCGGGGAGGGGGGCT
GCCGGGTGAAGCCTCGGGCTCCGAACCGGTGCAAAGTCCCCGTGTCGCTTGGGCCGACCATACGGATGCG
AGGGGGTGCAGAGCATCGTCCAAAGGTTGGAAAGCAGGTTCGACCGCATCATAAATTCTTATGATCTTGT
GATCATGAAAAATTCGATAGTGCTTTGAACTGGGGAAACTTTAACCGTAGGTCATAAATTATTCTGAAAC
TAGAATAGTTTCCTCAAAGAGGGCCGCTCATCTTTTCCGTATAATCGAACCCGTCGACAGAGGGGTCGGC
GCGAGCGACGTTATGTACGGGCTCACAGGGGGTGGGGCATGGAAAAGCTTCGGAGTGCATGGGATACCGC
GTTGGGGACGAGCCTTTCCCTCAAGCGCATCGCGGGCGCGGCCTTGCAATGGCTTTGGATGCTCATGATG
TTCTACAGCATCGTGCCGTACGGCTTCTCGTCGGACGTGCGCGGCTCGCTGTACGTCAGCCTGATCATAT
CGCTGGTGGCCATGGTGGTGACCATGCTGTTCGTCTCCGTCATCGTGCGGCGCGAGCGGGTGAGCGGCAA
CCGCTCCATCGTGCTGGGATCGGCCATCATGATGAGCGCGGGCAGCGTGCTCACGCCGTTCTCCGATCCT
ACCACGCCCGTCGGCATGCTGGTGCTGGGCCTGAGCGCGGTCATGACCGGCACGGGCTCGGCCGTGCTGT
TCTTGTGCTGGATCGAGCTCGAGTCGGGGCTGGGAGGCCGCTTGGCGCTTGTGGAGCTTGCCTCGTCGCT
GTGCATCGCGTTCGTCGTGGGGTTCTTGCTGATCGTAGGGCCGGCGATACCCGTCATCGTGCTCATCGTT
GTCATGCCCGTGCTTTCGGCGGCAGCTCTCAGGCGCAGCGCGCCCGATACGCCGCAGCTGCCGCGCGAGC
CCGAGCAGCCTTTGTCGCGCCATACGGCGACCCTGTTCGCGAAGGCGCTTCTGGGCGCGGTGCTCATCGG
CATGTTGATGGGGTTCTTCGACGTGGTGTCGGGGTTCAAAACCTACGAGGTGCAGGACATCTTCGGCACG
TACCTGTTTCTGGCGGGCTTCATCGGAGCGTTGGCCATCTGCCTGATAGCCGTGTTCCTGCAGCGCGACA
GCGTGTTCTTCTCGTACCGCGTCTCCATGCTGATGCTGTGCTTGGGATGCTTGTCCACGCCGTTCATGGC
CGACAACAACACGTATTCGAGCGCGCTTATCTTCGGCGGCTACCACTGCTTCGTGCTGGTGCTGTGCGTG
GTGTGCATCGACGTGGCGTCCAGCTTCCGCGTGAGCCCGGCGCGGACGATCGGCCTGGGGTTCGTGGCGC
TGTACGGCGGCGAGACCGCAGGCCAGCTGTTCGCCCATTCGCTGGAGGCGACCGGGGTCAGCATGTTCGA
CCTCACGCTGGTCACGCTGGTGGCCGTGTCGCTGCTGTTCATCGCGCATTTGTTCCTGTTCACGGAGACC
GACCTCATCAAAATCGGCATCGGCGAGGTCAGCCTGATGGGCACGGTGCCCGAAGAGGCCGCCGACGACC
CGGCCGACCCGGTGGATCCGTGCGCGCTGATCGCGGAGCGCTTCGCCCTGTCGCCGCGCGAGACCGACGT
GCTTCCGCTGCTGCTGGAGGGCCGCACCATCTCGCGCATCCAGGAGACGCTGTTCATCTCGGCGGGCACG
GTGAGCACGCATATCCGCCACATCTACCAGAAGACGGGCGTGGACAATCGCCAGGAGCTCATCGACCTGG
CCCACGAGACGGCCGCGCAGGACGAGGCGGTCTGAGGCGATGGAGACGGCGTATCTGCACGAGTTCGCGA
AGGTGGCCGATTGCGGCAGCTTCACGGCCGCCGCGCGCGAGCTGCATCTGACGCAGTCGACGCTGAGCAA
GCACGTGGCCTTGTTGGAGCGCGAATTCGGGGCCGACCTGTTCGTGCGCGACCGCAGCGGCGTGAGCCTG
ACCGAGGCGGGCGGCGTGCTGTACGCCCAGGCGCGGCAGATGGAGAAGCTGCTGCGCGCCACCGAGCTGC
TGGTGCGCGCGGCGCGCGACGGGCAGGGTTCGGCGGGCGCGGGGGTTGCGGGCGCGACGGCGGGCGCAGC
GGCGGGCGGGGGTGCCGTCGACGGCTCGCCTGCGGCCGCGTGCGACACGGCGCTTCGCTGCAAGTGCCGG
CTCGCGGCCGAGCGCTGCGGGCTCGACCGGCGCGAGCTGGGCGCGCTCATCCTGTACGTGGAGGAGCGCG
GCTTCGAGGCGATCCAGGGCGAGCTGGCGCTGACGCGCGACGAGGTGGCCGACGTGCTGGGCAGCGTGTA
CCGCAAGCTGGGCGTGGGCGACAAGCAGGAGGCGCTCGATTTCATCCATTCCGTTTCGGAATGATGGTAG
ACGCGCCCGCGGCGGTTGGGCATACTGCGTAGAAGTGAAAGCGCTATGAAGCTGGGGGGCTTCGAGCAAA
GGGCTTCATCCGAAGAATGGATGGAGACCGAATATGAGTGCTTGGACTGCTGCGTCCGTCGAAGACGCGG
CGAACAATCTTCTTGAAGAACTGAATAGCGGCGCGATGCGCTTGTGCGTGGAGCATGACGCGTCCGACGA
CGTTGCGCCGGCGTTGCTGCGCGCGGCTCGCGCTCGCGTCGAGGCGGGGTCGAACGTGCGCGTCGTGTGC
GCCGACGCCGTTGCAGCTGCGCGCTTTCGGGCGCTTGCGGCCGACGATCCGCTGCTGGGCGCGCTCGACG
TGGTATCGGTGCGCGAGCTGGCCCTCTCGATTCTAGGCGACGCGCGGGTCGGCGATGCCGTGGGACGCGA
CGCGCGCGTGCTGGACGAGAACGAGCTGGCCGTGCTCATGGAGGACGTGAAGGTGAGCGGCCTCAAGCCG
GGCCGGCTGCGCGAGATGCTCAAGTTCTTCTACAAGAGCATCAGCGACTGCGCCGACGATGACGAGCGCT
GGCTGATCACCGCCGAAGAGCAGACCGTGCACGCCATCCTCACCGAGAACCTGGAGGCGCGCCGCGCGTT
GCTGCCGTGCGAGGTTTCGTCGCTGGCGTATCGCGGCCTTGTGAAAGCCGGGGTCGAGCGCGAGCCGCTG
ACGCTGGTGGCAGACGACTTCGGGTCGCTCAGCAAGGCGTCGCAGCGCCTCGTGCGCCATCTGGCGACGG
ACGGCCTCGTGGCGGCGGGCCGCACGCTGGCCTCGTCCAGCTCCGAGGAGCCGTATCCGTGCTTCGACGG
GTTCCGCGCGCTTGCCGACGAGGCCGACTGCCTGGTGACGCTGGCGTGCGAGCGGCCGGCCGCGGCGCGC
GAGTCCCGCGCGCTGGACGACCCGGCGGCCGAGTTCGCGTTCGCGGCGGCGTCCGTGGAGGAGTGCCTGG
CCGACGGCTTCCGGCCAGGCGACGTGGCTGTGGCCGTGCCGAACGCCGCTTGGGGCGAGCGCATCGCCGC
CGAGCTGGAAGGGCGCGGCATCGCCGTGGAGCGCGGGTTCGACAGCGGGAAGATCAAGGGCGACCCGCGC
ACCGAGGGCCGTTACGCCGACCTCAAGCTGGCCGCGTTCCTGCGGTTGTACCTCGATCCGCACGATTTCA
CGTCGTTGCGCTCGTGGCTGGGGTTCGGCGATTGGCTGCTGCGCTCCGATGCGTTTTTGGAGCTGATGGC
GTACGCGCGCGACCATGAGACGACCGTGCCCGAAGCCGTGGCGCAGCTGCGCACGCAGCGCGACGCCGAT
CGCTCCTCGACGATATTCGGGAAGTTCGACGGCCCGCTCGACGAGCTGGACGAGCTGCTGCGCGCCTGCG
AGGAAGGGCTGACGCGCGAGGCCGCCGTAGCGCTGTTCGAAGCGCACGGAATGCCGTTGTCCCCGCGCCA
CGTGGAGCTGCTGGGCGACGACCCTGCGCATGCGGACGTCGAGCGCTTGGCGCGCTGCGGGTTCGCGAAG
CCGGTGGAGGATGTCGCGCGCGATGCCGTGCATGTGGTCTCCTACGCGCGCTGCCACGGGCACCATGTGC
GCACGGTGTTCGTCACCGGCCTGGTGAACGGCTTCTTGCCGGCGAGCGACGCCGTGGACGACAAGTTCAC
CATCGACCATCGGCGCGTGGCGCTCGAACGCGAGCGCGCGCTGTTCCTGGACGTGCTGTCCTGTGCGAGC
GAACGAGCGGTATGCACGCGGTTCGTGCGCGACCTTTTAGAGAACACCGCGTTCACGAAGGTGCAGACCT
CGCGCGTGTTCGTGCGCGACGGCGAGCGCTTCGCGCGCGTGACGCCGTCGGAGTTCGCGTCGCTGACCGA
CGAGGTGCTCTCTCCCGCGCCCGACGCGCCTCGCGAGCTGCCGACGAAGGTGCTGTACGCGTCTTCGACT
TTGTAGCTCCAACGGTCTGACGACCGCGCGAACCTTCGCTGACTTTTCCTGACCGGTGATTTTGAAATGA
TGAAAGGACTGATAGATATGAGCGATGTTGATGTATTCGTGATCGATGACGATTTCGATCCCCTGGCCGA
CCTGAGCCTGGACGACGGCGAGCGGGACGATGCCGAGGCGGATTACCTGCCGCCCATCCCCGATGCCGAC
AAGAGCGTGGTGCCTCCCGTGGTGCCGTTGTCTGCGACCGAGCGCATCGAGAAGCTGCTGGCGGGCATTC
CCGGCCAGCAGTTCCGCCTGCTGCACGCCGTGGAATTCTGCACCGAGCCGAAGACGATGGACGAGGCCGT
GGCCAATTTGGACGCGGCGTATCCGAACACGACGAGCGTGTACGGCTCGGCGCAGGTGGTGCAGCTGCTC
GAGCGCGACGGCGCGCTGGAGCGCATCGTGGACGAGGACGCCGCCCATGCGGCCGCCGGCGACGCTGCCG
ATACGCCCGCCGAGGACGAGGGCTTCATCTCGGTGACGCCCGCTCCGCCGTGTCACTACCGTGCCACGCA
AGCGGGCCTCGATGCCGTCGCGGCGCACGTCAACGAGGGCCTCGTGGCGGAGCGGATCAGCGAAGACGAG
CGCTATCTGCCCATCTTCCAGCGCGTGCTTGAGATGTGCGCGCGCGAAGGAGGCTGCCCCACCAAGGAGC
TGGACCAGGCGGTGGACGGCGACCCGCTGTGCCAAGAGCCGCGCCGCTTCTGCGGGTTCTTCCGCGGCAA
GCTGGAAGAAACAGGCGCCATCGAATGGCGCGACGCCTGGACCATTACCGATCTGGGGCGCAGCGTGCTC
GCGTCCGGCTTGTTCGCCGCCGCTTCCCCGTCCGAACGCTAGAGAAGGAGCCACCCATGTCCCACGATCA
GGAAACCACCATCGCCGACGTGCTGCGCGGCCGCATGGCAACCTACCAGTTCCTCTCGCGCCTGTTCCGC
GTGGAGGTGGACCAGGAGCTGTACGACACGCTGATGTCCATGCGCTTCCCGGCGAACACCGGCAACGCGC
TGGTGGACGAAGGCTACCGGATGATCTGCGGTTATCTGAGCCAAGCCGACGGCACGGTGCTCACCGAGCT
GGCGGTGGACTACGTGCGCGCGTTCATCGGGTCGGGCAACGACGGCTTCTCGGCCGCGTACCCGTACGAG
TCGGTGTACACGAGCCCGAAGCGCCTCATGATGCAGGACGCCCGCGACGAGGTGCTGGTGCTGTACCGCG
CCTTCGGTCTGGACAAGCAGGAAAGCTGGAAGGAGGGCGAGGACCATATCGCGCTGGAGCTGGAGTTCGA
GCAGATCCTATGCGAGCGCGCTATCAGGGCGTACGAGGCCGGCGACGAGGACGAGTGCCTGAAGCTGCTG
CTGTCGCAGCGCAACTTCCTGGAGGACCACCTGCTGGCGTGGTACCCCATGATGGCGGCCGACTTGCAGA
AGTTCCCGCAGACCGACTTCTACAAGGGCCTGGGCAAGCTGACCGACGGCTTCCTGCGCAACGACCGCGA
ATTTTTGGACGCCGTGCTGTCTGAGAACGAAGCGGATTGCCATCCAGAGCGGAGGCCGCAGGCCGAAGCC
GAAGGATCCCGTGCGGCGTCGGCCGAAACCGAAGTCGAGGTTGCATGATGGACGAGCACGGCATCGAGCC
CAAGCGCGATACGGGCCCCTGCGTGTCGCGCCGCACGTTCGCCCTGGGAGCCGTGGGAGCGTGCGCCGTC
ATCGGGCTGGGCGGCGTGAAGTACCTGCCCAGTGCCACGTTGCTGCGCCCGCCGGGCGGGCAGGACGAGG
AGCAGCTGGCGCGCGGCTGCCTGCATTGCGAGAAGTGCCGCGAGGTGTGCCCGAAGCATGCCATCGCTCC
TGCTCATCTTGAGGACGGCATCTTGAACGCGCGCACACCGCGCATGGACTTCAAAAGCGGCTGGTGCGAT
TTCTGCGAGAACGAGCCGGGCGGGCCGAAGTGCGTCGCGGCGTGCCCGACGCATGCGCTTTCGTGCCCCG
ACCCGTCGCAGGCGATCATCGGCAAGGCGGAGATCAACCGCGACTGGTGCCTTGCCGCGAAGGGCATGGG
CTGCCACGAGTGCGTCGACGTGTGCAACTACGAGGCGCTCGAGCTGGGCGCCGACAACGTGCCGGTGGTG
GACGTGGATGCGTGCAACGGCTGCGGCGCCTGCGAGCTGGCGTGCATCTCGCTGTCGGCAGGTTCCATCA
CGGCCGGCGCCACCGATCGCGCCATCGTCGTCCGTCCGACCGAAGAAGTGGAGGCGTGATCAGGATGAAG
AAGCTCAAAACCTATCGGCTGCGGTTCCTGATCATGCTGGCGCTGCTGGCCGTGGTGGCCGTGGGGTACT
TCACGGCCGGCGGCATCGGCAACTTCTGCGGCATCGGCTTCGAGTCCATCACGCTGCTGTGCCCCCTAGG
CGCGCTGCTGGCCATGATCGCCGAGCGCACAGCCATCCCGATGGCCGTGATCAGCGTTGCGGTCGTGCTG
CTGGTGTGTATCGTGCTAGGCAAGGTGTTCTGCGCCTGGGCGTGCCCCGTGCACTTCCTGTCGCGAGGAA
GGAAGAAGGGGGATAAGGGGGACAAGGAGGGTAAAGGGGGCAAGGTTGCTTCCCCTTGCTCCGCGTGCGC
TTCCCCTTGCGGCAAAGCCAAGGGCATCAAGATCGACAGCCGTCACGGCATCCTCGCTGCGGCGTTGGGC
TCCACGCTCGTCTTCGGCTTCCCGGTGTTCTGCCTCGTCTGCCCGATCGGCCTCACGTTCGCCACGGTGC
TGCTGGTCATGCGCCTGTTCGCGTTCGGCGACGCCACGTGGACGGTCGTCGCCTTCCCGGCCATCATCGC
GCTGGAGATCCTGCTGCTGCCGAAGTGGTGCCAGCGCTTCTGCCCGTTGGGCGCGTTGCTTTCGCTGTTC
AGCGGGCTGAACCGGACGTTCCGCCCCCAGGTGGACGCCGAGAAGTGCCTGCGCGAGGGTCGCGGCAAGG
CCTGCAACCTGTGCGAGCAGGCATGCCCCGAGGGCATCAACCTGCACGATGTCGCGGCGGGCGAGACCAC
GCTCAACGACTGCAGCAAGTGCCGCGCGTGCGCCGACGTGTGCCCCGAGCGCGCCATCACGTTCCCGTTG
CTGCCGAAGAAGCAGGCGCAGGCGACGCCGCTGCCCGTCGACGACGAGATCCCGGAAAGGGGATAGGCCA
TGTCCCTGATCAACGGCCTGCTGGCCCTGTTGGGCGAGATCGAGAGCGATGCCATCGCCGTGCATGAGGA
ACGCTGCATCTCGGTTCGCAACCGCAACGCCGACTGCCTGCGCTGCGTGGAGGCATGCACGTCGGGCGCG
CTGGCGTACCGCGCGGGCGAGCTGCTCGTAGAGCCCGAGCGCTGCATCGGATGCGGCACGTGCGCCACGG
CGTGCCCCACCTGCGCCATCGAGCTGCGCAACCCGACGGATGCCGAGCTGACGGCGCAGCTCAAGCACTC
CATCGTGGCGACGAAAGGCCATCCGGTCATCGTGTGCGAGCAGGCGCTCGAGGCGGCCAACGTCGCGGCC
GACGATGCGTCGGCCGCGTGCGCGGTGCCGTGCCTGGGGCGCATGGACGAGTCGGCGCTCGTGGGGTTGG
CGGCGTACCGCGCCTTCGACGCGACGCTGGCCTGCGGTTCGTGCGAGACGTGCCCACATGCTCCGGGCGG
CGCGCTCGTGCGCGAGGTGGTGGAGGGCGCGCGCAACCTGCTTGAGGCGTTCGGATCCTCCATGCCCATC
GACCTGGAGGAATGCGTGCCCGAGCGCGTGTTGGAGCCCGGCGGGTCGCACGGCCAGGCAGGCAGCGACG
GGGTGGGGCGGCGCGACTTCTTCCGCTCGGCCAAGGACGCATCGACCCGCGCAGCTGGCGCGGCGGTGGC
CGAGGAGTTGGGGATGGTCGAGGCCGAGCCCGTTCCTGCGGCGCATCGCAAAGTGGGCGCAGATGGGACG
CTGTCGCAGTTCGTCCCCACGCGCCGCGTGCGGCTGTACAACTACCTGCAGCACGTGGGGCAACCGACGG
CCGACGAGGTGGAGACGCGTGTCATCGGCGCCGTGTCCATCGATGCCCAGAAGTGCAGTTCGTGCCGCAT
GTGCGCGGTGTTCTGTCCCACGGGCGCCATCAAGAAGCTCGACGAGGGCGGCGTGTTCGGCATCGTGCAC
CGTCCGAGCGCCTGCATGCAGTGCCGCCTGTGCGAGCACATCTGTCCCGAGCAGGCCATCGCGGTGAGCG
GGCGCGTGCCCATCAAGCAGTTCATGGGCAAGGAAGCCGTGTGCTTCGCTATGAAGCGTCCAACCTGGAC
CCCGAACAAGCCCTCATCGATGTACGATAAGCTGCACGCGACGCTCGGCGAACACTTGGAGATGTGCATG
TTCTAGACTAGTCGACTCACACTGGCTCACCTTCGGGTGGGCCTTTCTGCGTTTATATACTAGAGAGAGA
ATATAAAAAGCCAGATTATTAATCCGGCTTTTTTATTATTTAATTCCTGTTATAAAAAAAGGATCAATTT
TGAACTCTCTCCCAAAGTTGATCCCTTAACGATCCCTGCAGGAGAAGGCCATCCTGACGGATGGCCTTTT
TGAAGCTTTCTAGAATCGGGGGCCCCCGGGGGGATTCTAGAACAATGGAAGTCCTCGTCTCGCCCTCGAA
TTAGCCCGCTTAATGAGCGGGCTTTTTTTGAATTAATTCTCGCGAGCTGGCACGACAGGTTTCCCGACTG
GAAAGCGGGCAGTGAGCGCAACGCAATTAATGTAAGTTAGCGCGAATTGCAAGCTGGCCGACGCGCTGGG
CTACGTCTTGCTGGCGTTCGGGAGCAGAAGAGCATACATCTGGAAGCAAAGCCAGGAAAGCGGCCTATGG
AGCTGTGCGGCAGCGCTCAGTAGGCAATTTTTCAAAATATTGTTAAGCCTTTTCTGAGCATGGTATTTTT
CATGGTATTACCAATTAGCAGGAAAATAAGCCATTGAATATAAAAGATAAAAATGTCTTGTTTACAATAG
AGTGGGGGGGGTCAGCCTGCCGCCTTGGGCCGGGTGATGTCGTACTTGCCCGCCGCGAACTCGGTTACCG
TCCAGCCCAGCGCGACCAGCTCCGGCAACGCCTCGCGCACCCGCTGGCGGCGCTTGCGCATGGTCGAACC
ACTGGCCTCTGACGGCCAGACATAGCCGCACAAGGTATCTATGGAAGCCTTGCCGGTTTTGCCGGGGTCG
ATCCAGCCACACAGCCGCTGGTGCAGCAGGCGGGCGGTTTCGCTGTCCAGCGCCCGCACCTCGTCCATGC
TGATGCGCACATGCTGGCCGCCACCCATGACGGCCTGCGCGATCAAGGGGTTCAGGGCCACGTACAGGCG
CCCGTCCGCCTCGTCGCTGGCGTACTCCGACAGCAGCCGAAACCCCTGCCGCTTGCGGCCATTCTGGGCG
ATGATGGATACCTTCCAAAGGCGCTCGATGCAGTCCTGTATGTGCTTGAGCGCCCCACCACTATCGACCT
CTGCCCCGATTTCCTTTGCCAGCGCCCGATAGCTACCTTTGACCACCATGGCATCAGCGGTGACGGCCTC
CCACTTGGGTTCCAGGAACAGCCGGAGCTGCCGTCCGCCTTCGGTCTTGGGTTCCGGGCCAAGCACTAGG
CCATTAGGCCCAGCCATGGCCACCAGCCCTTGCAGGATGCGCAGATCATCAGCGCCCAGCGGCTCCGGGC
CGCTGAACTCGATCCGCTTGCCGTCGCCGTAGTCATACGTCACGTCCAGCTTGCTGCGCTTGCGCTCGCC
CCGCTTGAGGGCACGGAACAGGCCGGGGGCCAGACAGTGCGCCGGGTCGTGTCGGACGTGGCTGAGGCTG
TGCTTGTTCTTAGGCTTCACCACGGGGCACCCCCTTGCTCTTGCGCTGCCTCTCCAGCACGGCGGGCTTG
AGCACCCCGCCGTCATGCCGCCTGAACCACCGATCAGCGAACGGTGCGCCATAGTTGGCCTTGCTCACAC
CGAAGCGGACGAAGAACCGGCGCTGGTCGTCGTCCACACCCCATTCCTCGGCCTCGGCGCTGGTCATGCT
CGACAGGTAGGACTGCCAGCGGATGTTATCGACCAGTACCGAGCTGCCCCGGCTGGCCTGCTGCTGGTCG
CCTGCGCCCATCATGGCCGCGCCCTTGCTGGCATGGTGCAGGAACACGATAGAGCACCCGGTATCGGCGG
CGATGGCCTCCATGCGACCGATGACCTGGGCCATGGGGCCGCTGGCGTTTTCTTCCTCGATGTGGAACCG
GCGCAGCGTGTCCAGCACCATCAGGCGGCGGCCCTCGGCGGCGCGCTTGAGGCCGTCGAACCACTCCGGG
GCCATGATGTTGGGCAGGCTGCCGATCAGCGGCTGGATCAGCAGGCCGTCAGCCACGGCTTGCCGTTCCT
CGGCGCTGAGGTGCGCCCCAAGGGCGTGCAGGCGGTGATGAATGGCGGTGGGCGGGTCTTCGGCGGGCAG
GTAGATCACCGGGCCGGTGGGCAGTTCGCCCACCTCCAGCAGATCCGGCCCGCCTGCAATCTGTGCGGCC
AGTTGCAGGGCCAGCATGGATTTACCGGCACCACCGGGCGACACCAGCGCCCCGACCGTACCGGCCACCA
TGTTGGGCAAAACGTAGTCCAGCGGTGGCGGCGCTGCTGCGAACGCCTCCAGAATATTGATAGGCTTATG
GGTAGCCATTGATTGCCTCCTTTGCAGGCAGTTGGTGGTTAGGCGCTGGCGGGGTCACTACCCCCGCCCT
GCGCCGCTCTGAGTTCTTCCAGGCACTCGCGCAGCGCCTCGTATTCGTCGTCGGTCAGCCAGAACTTGCG
CTGACGCATCCCTTTGGCCTTCATGCGCTCGGCATATCGCGCTTGGCGTACAGCGTCAGGGCTGGCCAGC
AGGTCGCCGGTCTGCTTGTCCTTTTGGTCTTTCATATCAGTCACCGAGAAACTTGCCGGGGCCGAAAGGC
TTGTCTTCGCGGAACAAGGACAAGGTGCAGCCGTCAAGGTTAAGGCTGGCCATATCAGCGACTGAAAAGC
GGCCAGCCTCGGCCTTGTTTGACGTATAACCAAAGCCACCGGGCAACCAATAGCCCTTGTCACTTTTGAT
CAGGTAGACCGACCCTGAAGCGCTTTTTTCGTATTCCATAAAACCCCCTTCTGTGCGTGAGTACTCATAG
TATAACAGGCGTGAGTACCAACGCAAGCACTACATGCTGAAATCTGGCCCGCCCCTGTCCATGCCTCGCT
GGCGGGGTGCCGGTGCCCGTGCCAGCTCGGCCCGCGCAAGCTGGACGCTGGGCAGACCCATGACCTTGCT
GACGGTGCGCTCGATGTAATCCGCTTCGTGGCCGGGCTTGCGCTCTGCCAGCGCTGGGCTGGCCTCGGCC
ATGGCCTTGCCGATTTCCTCGGCACTGCGGCCCCGGCTGGCCAGCTTCTGCGCGGCGATAAAGTCGCACT
TGCTGAGGTCATCACCGAAGCGCTTGACCAGCCCGGCCATCTCGCTGCGGTACTCGTCCAGCGCCGTGCG
CCGGTGGCGGCTAAGCTGCCGCTCGGACAGTTCGAGGCTGGCCAGCCTGCGGGCCTTCTCCTGCTGCCGC
TGGGCCTGCTCGATCTGCTGGCCAGCCTGCTGCACCAGCGCCGGGCCAGCGGTGGCGGTCTTGCCCTTGG
ATTCACGCAGCAGCACCCACGGCTGATAACCGGCGCGGGTGGTGTGCTTGTCCTTGCGGTTGGTGAAGCC
CGCCAAGCGGCCATAGTGGCGGCTGTCGGCGCTGGCCGGGTCGGCGTCGTACTCGCTGGCCAGCGTCCGG
GCAATCTGCCCCCGAAGTTCACCGCCTGCGGCGTCGGCCACCTTGACCCATGCCTGATAGTTCTTCGGGC
TGGTTTCCACTACCAGGGCAGGCTCCCGGCCCTCGGCTTTCATGTCATCCAGGTCAAACTCGCTGAGGTC
GTCCACCAGCACCAGACCATGCCGCTCCTGCTCGGCGGGCCTGATATACACGTCATTGCCCTGGGCATTC
ATCCGCTTGAGCCATGGCGTGTTCTGGAGCACTTCGGCGGCTGACCATTCCCGGTTCATCATCTGGCCGG
TGGTGGCGTCCCTGACGCCGATATCGAAGCGCTCACAGCCCATGGCCTTGAGCTGTCGGCCTATGGCCTG
CAAAGTCCTGTCGTTCTTCATCGGGCCACCAAGCGCAGCCAGATCGAGCCGTCCTCGGTTGTCAGTGGCG
TCAGGTCGAGCAAGAGCAACGATGCGATCAGCAGCACCACCGTAGGCATCATGGAAGCCAGCATCACGGT
TAGCCATAGCTTCCAGTGCCACCCCCGCGACGCGCTCCGGGCGCTCTGCGCGGCGCTGCTCACCTCGGCG
GCTACCTCCCGCAACTCTTTGGCCAGCTCCACCCATGCCGCCCCTGTCTGGCGCTGGGCTTTCAGCCACT
CCGCCGCCTGCGCCTCGCTGGCCTGCTGGGTCTGGCTCATGACCTGCCGGGCTTCGTCGGCCAGTGTCGC
CATGCTCTGGGCCAGCGGTTCGATCTGCTCCGCTAACTCGTTGATGCCTCTGGATTTCTTCACTCTGTCG
ATTGCGTTCATGGTCTATTGCCTCCCGGTATTCCTGTAAGTCGATGATCTGGGCGTTGGCGGTGTCGATG
TTCAGGGCCACGTCTGCCCGGTCGGTGCGGATGCCCCGGCCTTCCATCTCCACCACGTTCGGCCCCAGGT
GAACACCGGGCAGGCGCTCGATGCCCTGCGCCTCAAGTGTTCTGTGGTCAATGCGGGCGTCGTGGCCTGC
CCGCTCTAATGCCCGGTTGGCATGGTCGGCCCATGCCTCGCGGGTCTGCTCAAGCCATGCCTTGGGCTTG
AGCGCTTCGGTCTTCTGTGCCCCGCCCTTCTCCGGGGTCTTGCCGTTGTACCGCTTGAACCACTGAGCGG
CGGGCCGCTCGATGCCGTCATTGATCCGCTCGGAGATCATCAGGTGGCAGTGCGGGTTCTCGCCGCCACC
GGCATGGATGGCCAGCGTATACGGCAGGCGCTCGGCACCGGTCAGGTGCTGGGCGAACTCGGACGCCAGC
GCCTTCTGCTGGTCGAGGGTCAGCTCGACCGGCAGGGCAAATTCGACCTCCTTGAACAGCCGCCCATTGG
CGCGTTCATACAGGTCGGCAGCATCCCAGTAGTCGGCGGGCCGCTCGACGAACTCCGGCATGTGCCCGGA
TTCGGCGTGCAAGACTTCATCCATGTCGCGGGCATACTTGCCTTCGCGCTGGATGAAGTCGGCCTTGGCC
CTGGCCGATTGGCCGCCCGACCTGCTGCCGGTTTTCGCCGTAAGGTGATAAATCGCCATGCTGCCTCGCT
GTTGCTTTTGCTTTTCGGCTCCATGCAATGGCCCTCGGAGAGCGCACCGCCCGAAGGGTGGCCGTTAGGC
CAGTTTCTCGAAGAGAAACCGGTAAGTGCGCCCTCCCCTACAAAGTAGGGTCGGGATTGCCGCCGCTGTG
CCTCCATGATAGCCTACGAGACAGCACATTAACAATGGGGTGTCAAGATGGTTAAGGGGAGCAACAAGGC
GGCGGATCGGCTGGCCAAGCTCGAAGAACAACGAGCGCGAATCAATGCCGAAATTCAGCGGGTGCGGGCA
AGGGAACAGCAGCAAGAGCGCAAGAACGAAACAAGGCGCAAGGTGCTGGTGGGGGCCATGATTTTGGCCA
AGGTGAACAGCAGCGAGTGGCCGGAGGATCGGCTCATGGCGGCAATGGATGCGTACCTTGAACGCGACCA
CGACCGCGCCTTGTTCGGTCTGCCGCCACGCCAGAAGGATGAGCCGGGCTGAATGATCGACCGAGACAGG
CCCTGCGGGGCTGCACACGCGCCCCCACCCTTCGGGTAGGGGGAAAGGCCGCTAAAGCGGCTAAAAGCGC
TCCAGCGTATTTCTGCGGGGTTTGGTGTGGGGTTTAGCGGGCTTTGCCCGCCTTTCCCCCTGCCGCGCAG
CGGTGGGGCGGTGTGTAGCCTAGCGCAGCGAATAGACCAGCTATCCGGCCTCTGGCCGGGCATATTGGGC
AAGGGCAGCAGCGCCCCACAAGGGCGCTGATAACCGCGCCTAGTGGATTATTCTTAGATAATCATGGATG
GATTTTTCCAACACCCCGCCAGCCCCCGCCCCTGCTGGGTTTGCAGGTTTGGGGGCGTGACAGTTATTGC
AGGGGTTCGTGACAGTTATTGCAGGGGGGCGTGACAGTTATTGCAGGGGTTCGTGACAGTTAGTACGGGA
GTGACGGGCACTGGCTGGCAATGTCTAGCAACGGCAGGCATTTCGGCTGAGGGTAAAAGAACTTTCCGCT
AAGCGATAGACTGTATGTAAACACAGTATTGCAAGGACGCGGAACATGCCTCATGTGGCGGCCCTCGCGA
GAATTAATTCAGATAAAAAAAATCCTTAGCTTTCGCTAAGGATGATTTCTAGCGATGACCCTGCTGATTG
GTTCGCTGACCGTAGACTGGTTGGCTTGGTTTCATCAGCCATCCGCTTGCCCTCATCTGTTACGCCGGCG
GTAGCCGGCCAGCCTCGCAGAGCAGGATTCCCGTTGAGCACCGCCAGGTGCGAATAAGGGACAGTGAAGA
AGGAACACCCGCTCGCGGGTGGGCCTACTTCACCTATCCTGCCCGGCTGACGCCGTTGGATACACCAAGG
AAAGTCTACACGAACCCTTTGGCAAAATCCTGTATATCGTGCGACATCGCGCGCGCGCGCGCGGATGCTA
GCGGCGCGCCAAAAAAAAGCCCGCTCATTA
Features (pLannotate 1.2.2; 21 found; start..end, strand, type, name):
     19..813     -  CDS            KanR: aminoglycoside phosphotransferase; aphA-3; confers resistance to kanamycin
    820..876     -  CDS            GmR (fragment): gentamycin acetyltransferase; aacC1; confers resistance to gentamycin
   1052..1075    -  promoter       Pc promoter (fragment): intI1 (promoter lies within the coding sequence); class 1 integron promoter
   1055..1198    -  CDS            YPR2_ECOLX (fragment): Protein predicted: Swiss-Prot protein existence level 4. From Escherichia coli.
   1475..1494    +  misc_feature   BioBrick prefix: BioBrick prefix for parts that start with "ATG"
   3008..3028    -  CDS            7xHis: 6xHis affinity tag
   3041..6091    -  CDS            dadH: DADH_EGGLN - Experimental evidence at protein level: Swiss-Prot protein existence level 1. Involved in drug metabolism, as part of an interspecies gut bacterial pathway for Levodopa (L-dopa) metabolism, acting on dopamine produced by Enterecoccus L-dopa decarboxylase. Removes the para hydroxyl group of dopamine to produce m-tyramine (3-tyramine). It is possible that dopamine dehydroxylation influences the multiple side effects of L-dopa administration linked to dopamine production in the treatment of Parkinson's disease. From Eggerthella lenta (Eubacterium lentum).
   8789..8806    -  CDS            gag (truncated) (fragment): truncated Moloney murine leukemia virus (MMLV) gag gene lacking the start codon
  14934..14961   +  terminator     T7Te terminator: phage T7 early transcription terminator
  15093..15120   +  terminator     rrnB T2 terminator: transcription terminator T2 from the E. coli rrnB gene
  15235..15275   +  CDS            lacI (fragment): lac repressor; lacI; The lac repressor binds to the lac operator to inhibit transcription in E. coli. This inhibition can be relieved by adding lactose or isopropyl-β-D-thiogalactopyranoside (IPTG).
  15552..16403   -  CDS            RSF1010 RepC (fragment): replication protein C of the broad-host-range plasmid RSF1010 (Scholz et al., 1989); repC
  16390..17229   -  CDS            RSF1010 RepA: replication protein A of the broad-host-range plasmid RSF1010 (Scholz et al., 1989); repA
  17221..17295   -  ncRNA          Plasmid R1162: Accession: RF00043 - R1162-like plasmid antisense RNA
  17743..19869   -  CDS            mobA: MOBA2_ECOLX - Also known as repB. Experimental evidence at protein level: Swiss-Prot protein existence level 1. Part of the relaxosome complex that is responsible for plasmid transfer during conjugation. Locally unwinds DNA and catalyzes the cleavage of one of the DNA strands at oriT. The cleaved strand is then transferred through the dedicated type IV secretion apparatus. MobA remains covalently linked at the 5' end of the strand, and once in the recipient cell, it probably catalyzes the rejoining of the two ends of the strand, re-forming the circular plasmid DNA. The primase activity of MobA
  19950..20037   -  oriT           RSF1010 oriT: origin of transfer of the broad-host-range plasmid RSF1010 (Scholz et al., 1989)
  20068..20349   +  CDS            mobC: MOBC_ECOLX - Protein predicted: Swiss-Prot protein existence level 4. This protein is essential to promote the specific transfer of the plasmid in the presence of conjugative plasmids. From Escherichia coli.
  20379..20773   +  rep_origin     RSF1010 oriV: replication origin of the broad-host-range plasmid RSF1010; requires the RSF1010 RepA/B/C proteins for replication (Scholz et al., 1989)
  20938..20979   -  terminator     bacterial terminator: putative bacterial transcription terminator
  21017..21042   -  CDS            traJ (fragment): oriT-recognizing protein; traJ
  21075..21184   -  oriT           oriT: incP origin of transfer
