[The description below was written by a language model from this plasmid's Addgene catalogue record and pLannotate feature annotations shown in this document.]
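Description:
pXD80ENSF7-DadhA(cHis8)BC-DadRS-Accs(ElA2) is a large (about 21.3 kb), low-copy bacterial expression plasmid built on the pXD68Kan2 backbone and designed to express the dopamine dehydroxylase (Dadh, Elen_0471) of Eggerthella lenta strain A2 in the gut Actinobacterium Gordonibacter urolithinfaciens DSM 27213. It is maintained in E. coli under kanamycin selection, conferred by an aphA-3 aminoglycoside phosphotransferase gene. The replication and transfer functions come from the broad-host-range plasmid RSF1010: oriV with the RepA and RepC genes, the R1162-like antisense RNA, and mobA (which also supplies the RepB primase function). Mobilisation elements include mobC, the RSF1010 oriT and an additional IncP-type oriT, so the plasmid can in principle be moved by conjugation from a suitable donor as well as replicate in diverse hosts.

The annotated payload is the roughly 3 kb dadH coding sequence, encoding the enzyme that removes the para-hydroxyl group of dopamine to give m-tyramine. It carries a C-terminal polyhistidine tag (His8 per the catalogue) for affinity purification or detection. The construct name suggests that DadhA is accompanied by the B and C subunit genes, a DadRS regulatory pair and accessory genes from the native locus. These would plausibly occupy the long unannotated stretches flanking dadH up to the T7Te and rrnB T2 terminators, but the feature table does not identify them, nor does it name the promoter driving expression. Short hits to GmR, lacI, traJ, an integron Pc promoter and MMLV gag are small fragments, probably cloning remnants or spurious matches. The plasmid serves heterologous production of this enzyme in a related anaerobic host for studies of gut bacterial catechol and polyphenol metabolism.
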