Addgene plasmid #225302: pXD80ENSF7-DadhA(cHis8)BC-DadRS-Accs(ElA2)
Purpose: Expresses Eggerthella lenta A2 Dadh in Gordonibacter urolithinfaciens DSM 27213
Depositing lab: Emily Balskus. Depositing organization: Harvard University. Publication: Enantiocomplementary Gut Bacterial Enzymes Metabolize Dietary Polyphenols. Dong X, Bae M, Le C, Aguilar Ramos MA, Balskus EP. J Am Chem Soc. 2025 Mar 5;147(9):7231-7244. doi: 10.1021/jacs.4c09892. Epub 2025 Feb 24. PubMed 39993729.
Backbone
  Vector backbone: pXD68Kan2
  Vector type: Bacterial Expression
Growth in bacteria
  Bacterial resistance: Kanamycin, 50 μg/mL
  Growth temperature: 37°C
  Growth strain: DH5alpha
  Copy number: Low Copy
Gene/Insert
  Gene/Insert name: Dadh (alt names: Dopamine dehydroxylase; Elen_0471)
  Species: Eggerthella lenta
  Tag / fusion protein: His8 (C terminal on insert)
Terms and licenses: Academic/Nonprofit Terms; Industry Terms: Not Available to Industry
How to cite: pXD80ENSF7-DadhA(cHis8)BC-DadRS-Accs(ElA2) was a gift from Emily Balskus (Addgene plasmid # 225302 ; http://n2t.net/addgene:225302 ; RRID:Addgene_225302)
